Addgene plasmid #1495: pPD95_77
Purpose: (Empty Backbone)
Depositing lab: Andrew Fire. Depositing organization: Carnegie Institution for Science.
Backbone
  Vector backbone: Unknown
  Backbone size (bp): 4493
  Vector type: Worm Expression
Growth in bacteria
  Bacterial resistance: Ampicillin, 100 μg/mL
  Growth temperature: 37°C
  Growth strain: DH5alpha
  Copy number: Unknown
Gene/Insert
  Gene/Insert name: None
  Tag / fusion protein: IVSA, rf2204, gfpN, IVSR, gfpS65C, IVSS, IVST, gfpC, IVSL, decoy
  Cloning method: Restriction Enzyme
Terms and licenses: Academic/Nonprofit Terms; Industry Terms: Not Available to Industry
Depositor comments: See Fire Lab Vector Kit Documentation 1995. Fire Lab Miniprep Number pPD95.77, Ligation number NONE.
How to cite: pPD95_77 was a gift from Andrew Fire (Addgene plasmid # 1495 ; http://n2t.net/addgene:1495 ; RRID:Addgene_1495)
