[The description below was written by a language model from this plasmid's Addgene catalogue record and pLannotate feature annotations shown in this document.]
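Description:
pPD95_77 is an empty-backbone worm expression vector from the 1995 Fire Lab Vector Kit, designed for building GFP reporter fusions in Caenorhabditis elegans. The catalogue lists the backbone origin as unknown and gives a size of about 4.5 kb, which agrees closely with the 4,486 nt depositor sequence. In E. coli it is maintained through a high-copy ColE1/pUC-type origin and selected with ampicillin via the bla (AmpR) gene and its own promoter. Remnants of pUC/pBR322-type plasmids are also detected: a fragment of the pUC18/19 multiple cloning site, partial rop, bom and lacI sequences, and the CAP site, lac promoter and lac operator lying next to the cloning region.

The payload is a promoterless GFP cassette with no insert. The annotated GFP-family coding region sits just downstream of the cloning-site fragment, and the catalogue's list of modules describes it as GFP carrying the S65C substitution, split into segments (gfpN, gfpS65C, gfpC) interrupted by several synthetic introns (the IVS elements), a design generally used to improve transgene expression in worms. The automated annotation spans this interrupted region as a single CDS, so the introns do not appear as separate features. The list also names a "decoy" element and an rf2204 module, whose functions the record does not explain. No worm promoter or 3′ UTR is annotated; a short match to C. elegans aex-5 appears downstream of GFP, but its role is not stated. Typical use is restriction cloning of a promoter or gene fragment of interest upstream of GFP to produce transcriptional or translational reporters of expression pattern in transgenic worms. The kit documentation cited by the depositor holds the detailed design notes.
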