Features (pLannotate 1.2.2; 12 found; start..end, strand, type, name):
      1..41      -  misc_feature   MCS (fragment): pUC18/19 multiple cloning site
    136..996     +  CDS            sg25: sg25 is a basic (constitutively fluorescent) green fluorescent protein published in 1997, derived from Aequorea victoria.
   1617..1769    +  CDS            aex-5 (fragment): AEX5_CAEEL - Also known as kpc-3 From Caenorhabditis elegans.
   1897..1932    +  CDS            rop (fragment): Rop protein, which maintains plasmids at low copy number; rop
   2034..2133    +  misc_feature   bom (fragment): basis of mobility region from pBR322
   2231..2335    +  promoter       AmpR promoter: bla
   2336..3196    +  CDS            AmpR: β-lactamase; bla; confers resistance to ampicillin, carbenicillin, and related antibiotics
   3367..3955    +  rep_origin     ori: high-copy-number ColE1/pMB1/pBR322/pUC origin of replication
   4138..4230    +  CDS            lacI (fragment): lac repressor; lacI; The lac repressor binds to the lac operator to inhibit transcription in E. coli. This inhibition can be relieved by adding lactose or isopropyl-β-D-thiogalactopyranoside (IPTG).
   4243..4264    +  protein_bind   CAP binding site: CAP binding activates transcription in the presence of cAMP. E. coli catabolite activator protein
   4279..4309    +  promoter       lac promoter: promoter for the E. coli lac operon
   4317..4333    +  protein_bind   lac operator: The lac repressor binds to the lac operator to inhibit transcription in E. coli. This inhibition can be relieved by adding lactose or isopropyl-β-D-thiogalactopyranoside (IPTG). lac repressor encoded by lacI
>Addgene plasmid #1495 | pPD95_77 | depositor full sequence | sequence record 106 | Author sequence
AAGCTTGCATGCCTGCAGGTCGACTCTAGAGGATCCCCGGGATTGGCCAAAGGACCCAAAGGTATGTTTC
GAATGATACTAACATAACATAGAACATTTTCAGGAGGACCCTTGAGGGTACCGGTAGAAAAAATGAGTAA
AGGAGAAGAACTTTTCACTGGAGTTGTCCCAATTCTTGTTGAATTAGATGGTGATGTTAATGGGCACAAA
TTTTCTGTCAGTGGAGAGGGTGAAGGTGATGCAACATACGGAAAACTTACCCTTAAATTTATTTGCACTA
CTGGAAAACTACCTGTTCCATGGGTAAGTTTAAACATATATATACTAACTAACCCTGATTATTTAAATTT
TCAGCCAACACTTGTCACTACTTTCTGTTATGGTGTTCAATGCTTCTCGAGATACCCAGATCATATGAAA
CGGCATGACTTTTTCAAGAGTGCCATGCCCGAAGGTTATGTACAGGAAAGAACTATATTTTTCAAAGATG
ACGGGAACTACAAGACACGTAAGTTTAAACAGTTCGGTACTAACTAACCATACATATTTAAATTTTCAGG
TGCTGAAGTCAAGTTTGAAGGTGATACCCTTGTTAATAGAATCGAGTTAAAAGGTATTGATTTTAAAGAA
GATGGAAACATTCTTGGACACAAATTGGAATACAACTATAACTCACACAATGTATACATCATGGCAGACA
AACAAAAGAATGGAATCAAAGTTGTAAGTTTAAACATGATTTTACTAACTAACTAATCTGATTTAAATTT
TCAGAACTTCAAAATTAGACACAACATTGAAGATGGAAGCGTTCAACTAGCAGACCATTATCAACAAAAT
ACTCCAATTGGCGATGGCCCTGTCCTTTTACCAGACAACCATTACCTGTCCACACAATCTGCCCTTTCGA
AAGATCCCAACGAAAAGAGAGACCACATGGTCCTTCTTGAGTTTGTAACAGCTGCTGGGATTACACATGG
CATGGATGAACTATACAAATAGCATTCGTAGAATTCCAACTGAGCGCCGGTCGCTACCATTACCAACTTG
TCTGGTGTCAAAAATAATAGGGGCCGCTGTCATCAGAGTAAGTTTAAACTGAGTTCTACTAACTAACGAG
TAATATTTAAATTTTCAGCATCTCGCGCCCGTGCCTCTGACTTCTAAGTCCAATTACTCTTCAACATCCC
TACATGCTCTTTCTCCCTGTGCTCCCACCCCCTATTTTTGTTATTATCAAAAAACTTCTCTTAATTTCTT
TGTTTTTTAGCTTCTTTTAAGTCACCTCTAACAATGAAATTGTGTAGATTCAAAAATAGAATTAATTCGT
AATAAAAAGTCGAAAAAAATTGTGCTCCCTCCCCCCATTAATAATAATTCTATCCCAAAATCTACACAAT
GTTCTGTGTACACTTCTTATGTTTTTTACTTCTGATAAATTTTTTTGAAACATCATAGAAAAAACCGCAC
ACAAAATACCTTATCATATGTTACGTTTCAGTTTATGACCGCAATTTTTATTTCTTCGCACGTCTGGGCC
TCTCATGACGTCAAATCATGCTCATCGTGAAAAAGTTTTGGAGTATTTTTGGAATTTTTCAATCAAGTGA
AAGTTTATGAAATTAATTTTCCTGCTTTTGCTTTTTGGGGTTTCCCCTATTGTTTGTCAAGATTTCGAGG
ACGGCGTTTTTCTTGCTAAAATCACAAGTATTGATGAGCACGATGCAAGAAAGATCGGAAGAAGGTTTGG
GTTTGAGGCTCAGTGGAAGGTGAGTAGAAGTTGATAATTTGAAAGTGGAGTAGTGTCTATGGGGTTTTTG
CCTTAAATGACAGAATACATTCCCAATATACCAAACATAACTGTTTCCTACTAGTCGGCCGTACGGGCCC
TTTCGTCTCGCGCGTTTCGGTGATGACGGTGAAAACCTCTGACACATGCAGCTCCCGGAGACGGTCACAG
CTTGTCTGTAAGCGGATGCCGGGAGCAGACAAGCCCGTCAGGGCGCGTCAGCGGGTGTTGGCGGGTGTCG
GGGCTGGCTTAACTATGCGGCATCAGAGCAGATTGTACTGAGAGTGCACCATATGCGGTGTGAAATACCG
CACAGATGCGTAAGGAGAAAATACCGCATCAGGCGGCCTTAAGGGCCTCGTGATACGCCTATTTTTATAG
GTTAATGTCATGATAATAATGGTTTCTTAGACGTCAGGTGGCACTTTTCGGGGAAATGTGCGCGGAACCC
CTATTTGTTTATTTTTCTAAATACATTCAAATATGTATCCGCTCATGAGACAATAACCCTGATAAATGCT
TCAATAATATTGAAAAAGGAAGAGTATGAGTATTCAACATTTCCGTGTCGCCCTTATTCCCTTTTTTGCG
GCATTTTGCCTTCCTGTTTTTGCTCACCCAGAAACGCTGGTGAAAGTAAAAGATGCTGAAGATCAGTTGG
GTGCACGAGTGGGTTACATCGAACTGGATCTCAACAGCGGTAAGATCCTTGAGAGTTTTCGCCCCGAAGA
ACGTTTTCCAATGATGAGCACTTTTAAAGTTCTGCTATGTGGCGCGGTATTATCCCGTATTGACGCCGGG
CAAGAGCAACTCGGTCGCCGCATACACTATTCTCAGAATGACTTGGTTGAGTACTCACCAGTCACAGAAA
AGCATCTTACGGATGGCATGACAGTAAGAGAATTATGCAGTGCTGCCATAACCATGAGTGATAACACTGC
GGCCAACTTACTTCTGACAACGATCGGAGGACCGAAGGAGCTAACCGCTTTTTTGCACAACATGGGGGAT
CATGTAACTCGCCTTGATCGTTGGGAACCGGAGCTGAATGAAGCCATACCAAACGACGAGCGTGACACCA
CGATGCCTGTAGCAATGGCAACAACGTTGCGCAAACTATTAACTGGCGAACTACTTACTCTAGCTTCCCG
GCAACAATTAATAGACTGGATGGAGGCGGATAAAGTTGCAGGACCACTTCTGCGCTCGGCCCTTCCGGCT
GGCTGGTTTATTGCTGATAAATCTGGAGCCGGTGAGCGTGGGTCTCGCGGTATCATTGCAGCACTGGGGC
CAGATGGTAAGCCCTCCCGTATCGTAGTTATCTACACGACGGGGAGTCAGGCAACTATGGATGAACGAAA
TAGACAGATCGCTGAGATAGGTGCCTCACTGATTAAGCATTGGTAACTGTCAGACCAAGTTTACTCATAT
ATACTTTAGATTGATTTAAAACTTCATTTTTAATTTAAAAGGATCTAGGTGAAGATCCTTTTTGATAATC
TCATGACCAAAATCCCTTAACGTGAGTTTTCGTTCCACTGAGCGTCAGACCCCGTAGAAAAGATCAAAGG
ATCTTCTTGAGATCCTTTTTTTCTGCGCGTAATCTGCTGCTTGCAAACAAAAAAACCACCGCTACCAGCG
GTGGTTTGTTTGCCGGATCAAGAGCTACCAACTCTTTTTCCGAAGGTAACTGGCTTCAGCAGAGCGCAGA
TACCAAATACTGTCCTTCTAGTGTAGCCGTAGTTAGGCCACCACTTCAAGAACTCTGTAGCACCGCCTAC
ATACCTCGCTCTGCTAATCCTGTTACCAGTGGCTGCTGCCAGTGGCGATAAGTCGTGTCTTACCGGGTTG
GACTCAAGACGATAGTTACCGGATAAGGCGCAGCGGTCGGGCTGAACGGGGGGTTCGTGCACACAGCCCA
GCTTGGAGCGAACGACCTACACCGAACTGAGATACCTACAGCGTGAGCATTGAGAAAGCGCCACGCTTCC
CGAAGGGAGAAAGGCGGACAGGTATCCGGTAAGCGGCAGGGTCGGAACAGGAGAGCGCACGAGGGAGCTT
CCAGGGGGAAACGCCTGGTATCTTTATAGTCCTGTCGGGTTTCGCCACCTCTGACTTGAGCGTCGATTTT
TGTGATGCTCGTCAGGGGGGCGGAGCCTATGGAAAAACGCCAGCAACGCGGCCTTTTTACGGTTCCTGGC
CTTTTGCTGGCCTTTTGCTCACATGTTCTTTCCTGCGTTATCCCCTGATTCTGTGGATAACCGTATTACC
GCCTTTGAGTGAGCTGATACCGCTCGCCGCAGCCGAACGACCGAGCGCAGCGAGTCAGTGAGCGAGGAAG
CGGAAGAGCGCCCAATACGCAAACCGCCTCTCCCCGCGCGTTGGCCGATTCATTAATGCAGCTGGCACGA
CAGGTTTCCCGACTGGAAAGCGGGCAGTGAGCGCAACGCAATTAATGTGAGTTAGCTCACTCATTAGGCA
CCCCAGGCTTTACACTTTATGCTTCCGGCTCGTATGTTGTGTGGAATTGTGAGCGGATAACAATTTCACA
CAGGAAACAGCTATGACCATGATTACGCCAAGCTGTAAGTTTAAACATGATCTTACTAACTAACTATTCT
CATTTAAATTTTCAGAGCTTAAAAATGGCTGAAATCACTCACAACGATGGATACGCTAACAACTTGGAAA
TGAAAT
