>Addgene plasmid #1495 | pPD95_77 | addgene partial sequence | sequence record 16636 | 1495_m13reverse
CTGATCTTCTAACTAACTATTCTCATTTAAATTTTCAGAGCTTAAAAATGGCTGAAATCACTCACAACGA
TGGATACGCTAACAACTTGGAAATGAAATAAGCTTGCATGCCTGCAGGTCGACTCTAGAGGATCCCCGGG
ATTGGCCAAAGGACCCAAAGGTATGTTTCGAATGATACTAACATAACATAGAACATTTTCAGGAGGACCC
TTGAGGGTACCGGTAGAAAAAATGAGTAAAGGAGAAGAACTTTTCACTGGAGTTGTCCCAATTCTTGTTG
AATTAGATGGTGATGTTAATGGGCACAAATTTTCTGTCAGTGGAGAGGGTGAAGGTGATGCAACATACGG
AAAACTTACCCTTAAATTTATTTGCACTACTGGAAAACTACCTGTTCCATGGGTAAGTTTAAACATATAT
ATACTAACTAACCCTGATTATTTAAATTTTCAGCCAACACTTGTCACTACTTTCTGTTATGGTGTTCAAT
GCTTCTCGAGATACCCAGATCATATGAAACGGCATGACTTTTTCAAGAGTGCCATGCCCGAAGGTTATGT
ACAGGAAAGAACTATATTTTTCAAAGATGACGGGAACTACAAGACACGTAAGTTTAAACAGTTCGGTACT
AACTAACCATACATATTTAAATTTTCAGGTGCTGAAGTCAAGTTTGAAGGTGATACCCTTGTTAATAGAA
TCGAGTTAAAAGGTATTGATTTTAAAGAAGATGGAAACATTCTTGGACACAAATTGGAATACAACTATAA
CTCACACAATGTATACATCATGGCAGACAAACAAAAGAATGGAATCAAAGTTGTAAGTTTAAACATGATT
TTACTAACTAACTAATCTGATTTAAATTTTCAGAACTTCAAATTAGACACAACATTGAAGATGGGAAGCG
TTCAACTAGCAGACCATTATCAACAAAATACTCCAATTGGCGATGGCCCTGTCCTTTNACCAGACAACCA
TTACCTGTCCNCCNATCTGCCCTTCCAAAGATCCCAACGAAAAGAGAGACCCNTGGTCCTCCTGAGTTGT
AANGCTGCTGGGATACCCNTGGCATGGATGAACTATACAAATAGCATTCNTANAATNCCACTGAGCNCGG
GCNCTACNTTACCACTTGNCNGGGGNCAAAAAANAGGGGCCNNTNCCCCNAAAAAGTTTAACGGNGTCNC
CNACNACCGNGAAATTTAATTTTNGCTTCCCGNCCGGGNCCTGAATNNAANNCAATANCCNCCCCNCCCA
CGGC
